>Addgene plasmid #51638 | pCAG-T3-hCasD10A-pA | depositor partial sequence | sequence record 78959 | from T3 promoter to SphI site for liniarization
AATTAACCCTCACTAAAGGGAACAAAAGCTGGAGCTCCACCGCGGTGGCGGCCGCTCTAGCCCGGGCGGA
TCCACCATGGATTACAAGGATGACGACGATAAGATCATGGCCCCAAAGAAGAAGCGGAAGGTCGGTATCC
ACGGAGTCCCAGCAGCCGACAAGAAGTACTCCATTGGGCTCGCCATCGGCACAAACAGCGTCGGCTGGGC
CGTCATTACGGACGAGTACAAGGTGCCGAGCAAAAAATTCAAAGTTCTGGGCAATACCGATCGCCACAGC
ATAAAGAAGAACCTCATTGGCGCCCTCCTGTTCGACTCCGGGGAGACGGCCGAAGCCACGCGGCTCAAAA
GAACAGCACGGCGCAGATATACCCGCAGAAAGAATCGGATCTGCTACCTGCAGGAGATCTTTAGTAATGA
GATGGCTAAGGTGGATGACTCTTTCTTCCATAGGCTGGAGGAGTCCTTTTTGGTGGAGGAGGATAAAAAG
CACGAGCGCCACCCAATCTTTGGCAATATCGTGGACGAGGTGGCGTACCATGAAAAGTACCCAACCATAT
ATCATCTGAGGAAGAAGCTTGTAGACAGTACTGATAAGGCTGACTTGCGGTTGATCTATCTCGCGCTGGC
GCATATGATCAAATTTCGGGGACACTTCCTCATCGAGGGGGACCTGAACCCAGACAACAGCGATGTCGAC
AAACTCTTTATCCAACTGGTTCAGACTTACAATCAGCTTTTCGAAGAGAACCCGATCAACGCATCCGGAG
TTGACGCCAAAGCAATCCTGAGCGCTAGGCTGTCCAAATCCCGGCGGCTCGAAAACCTCATCGCACAGCT
CCCTGGGGAGAAGAAGAACGGCCTGTTTGGTAATCTTATCGCCCTGTCACTCGGGCTGACCCCCAACTTT
AAATCTAACTTCGACCTGGCCGAAGATGCCAAGCTTCAACTGAGCAAAGACACCTACGATGATGATCTCG
ACAATCTGCTGGCCCAGATCGGCGACCAGTACGCAGACCTTTTTTTGGCGGCAAAGAACCTGTCAGACGC
CATTCTGCTGAGTGATATTCTGCGAGTGAACACGGAGATCACCAAAGCTCCGCTGAGCGCTAGTATGATC
AAGCGCTATGATGAGCACCACCAAGACTTGACTTTGCTGAAGGCCCTTGTCAGACAGCAACTGCCTGAGA
AGTACAAGGAAATTTTCTTCGATCAGTCTAAAAATGGCTACGCCGGATACATTGACGGCGGAGCAAGCCA
GGAGGAATTTTACAAATTTATTAAGCCCATCTTGGAAAAAATGGACGGCACCGAGGAGCTGCTGGTAAAG
CTTAACAGAGAAGATCTGTTGCGCAAACAGCGCACTTTCGACAATGGAAGCATCCCCCACCAGATTCACC
TGGGCGAACTGCACGCTATCCTCAGGCGGCAAGAGGATTTCTACCCCTTTTTGAAAGATAACAGGGAAAA
GATTGAGAAAATCCTCACATTTCGGATACCCTACTATGTAGGCCCCCTCGCCCGGGGAAATTCCAGATTC
GCGTGGATGACTCGCAAATCAGAAGAGACCATCACTCCCTGGAACTTCGAGGAAGTCGTGGATAAGGGGG
CCTCTGCCCAGTCCTTCATCGAAAGGATGACTAACTTTGATAAAAATCTGCCTAACGAAAAGGTGCTTCC
TAAACACTCTCTGCTGTACGAGTACTTCACAGTTTATAACGAGCTCACCAAGGTCAAATACGTCACAGAA
GGGATGAGAAAGCCAGCATTCCTGTCTGGAGAGCAGAAGAAAGCTATCGTGGACCTCCTCTTCAAGACGA
ACCGGAAAGTTACCGTGAAACAGCTCAAAGAAGACTATTTCAAAAAGATTGAATGTTTCGACTCTGTTGA
AATCAGCGGAGTGGAGGATCGCTTCAACGCATCCCTGGGAACGTATCACGATCTCCTGAAAATCATTAAA
GACAAGGACTTCCTGGACAATGAGGAGAACGAGGACATTCTTGAGGACATTGTCCTCACCCTTACGTTGT
TTGAAGATAGGGAGATGATTGAAGAACGCTTGAAAACTTACGCTCATCTCTTCGACGACAAAGTCATGAA
ACAGCTCAAGAGGCGCCGATATACAGGATGGGGGCGGCTGTCAAGAAAACTGATCAATGGGATCCGAGAC
AAGCAGAGTGGAAAGACAATCCTGGATTTTCTTAAGTCCGATGGATTTGCCAACCGGAACTTCATGCAGT
TGATCCATGATGACTCTCTCACCTTTAAGGAGGACATCCAGAAAGCACAAGTTTCTGGCCAGGGGGACAG
TCTTCACGAGCACATCGCTAATCTTGCAGGTAGCCCAGCTATCAAAAAGGGAATACTGCAGACCGTTAAG
GTCGTGGATGAACTCGTCAAAGTAATGGGAAGGCATAAGCCCGAGAATATCGTTATCGAGATGGCCCGAG
AGAACCAAACTACCCAGAAGGGACAGAAGAACAGTAGGGAAAGGATGAAGAGGATTGAAGAGGGTATAAA
AGAACTGGGGTCCCAAATCCTTAAGGAACACCCAGTTGAAAACACCCAGCTTCAGAATGAGAAGCTCTAC
CTGTACTACCTGCAGAACGGCAGGGACATGTACGTGGATCAGGAACTGGACATCAATCGGCTCTCCGACT
ACGACGTGGATCATATCGTGCCCCAGTCTTTTCTCAAAGATGATTCTATTGATAATAAAGTGTTGACAAG
ATCCGATAAAAATAGAGGGAAGAGTGATAACGTCCCCTCAGAAGAAGTTGTCAAGAAAATGAAAAATTAT
TGGCGGCAGCTGCTGAACGCCAAACTGATCACACAACGGAAGTTCGATAATCTGACTAAGGCTGAACGAG
GTGGCCTGTCTGAGTTGGATAAAGCCGGCTTCATCAAAAGGCAGCTTGTTGAGACACGCCAGATCACCAA
GCACGTGGCCCAAATTCTCGATTCACGCATGAACACCAAGTACGATGAAAATGACAAACTGATTCGAGAG
GTGAAAGTTATTACTCTGAAGTCTAAGCTGGTCTCAGATTTCAGAAAGGACTTTCAGTTTTATAAGGTGA
GAGAGATCAACAATTACCACCATGCGCATGATGCCTACCTGAATGCAGTGGTAGGCACTGCACTTATCAA
AAAATATCCCAAGCTTGAATCTGAATTTGTTTACGGAGACTATAAAGTGTACGATGTTAGGAAAATGATC
GCAAAGTCTGAGCAGGAAATAGGCAAGGCCACCGCTAAGTACTTCTTTTACAGCAATATTATGAATTTTT
TCAAGACCGAGATTACACTGGCCAATGGAGAGATTCGGAAGCGACCACTTATCGAAACAAACGGAGAAAC
AGGAGAAATCGTGTGGGACAAGGGTAGGGATTTCGCGACAGTCCGGAAGGTCCTGTCCATGCCGCAGGTG
AACATCGTTAAAAAGACCGAAGTACAGACCGGAGGCTTCTCCAAGGAAAGTATCCTCCCGAAAAGGAACA
GCGACAAGCTGATCGCACGCAAAAAAGATTGGGACCCCAAGAAATACGGCGGATTCGATTCTCCTACAGT
CGCTTACAGTGTACTGGTTGTGGCCAAAGTGGAGAAAGGGAAGTCTAAAAAACTCAAAAGCGTCAAGGAA
CTGCTGGGCATCACAATCATGGAGCGATCAAGCTTCGAAAAAAACCCCATCGACTTTCTCGAGGCGAAAG
GATATAAAGAGGTCAAAAAAGACCTCATCATTAAGCTTCCCAAGTACTCTCTCTTTGAGCTTGAAAACGG
CCGGAAACGAATGCTCGCTAGTGCGGGCGAGCTGCAGAAAGGTAACGAGCTGGCACTGCCCTCTAAATAC
GTTAATTTCTTGTATCTGGCCAGCCACTATGAAAAGCTCAAAGGGTCTCCCGAAGATAATGAGCAGAAGC
AGCTGTTCGTGGAACAACACAAACACTACCTTGATGAGATCATCGAGCAAATAAGCGAATTCTCCAAAAG
AGTGATCCTCGCCGACGCTAACCTCGATAAGGTGCTTTCTGCTTACAATAAGCACAGGGATAAGCCCATC
AGGGAGCAGGCAGAAAACATTATCCACTTGTTTACTCTGACCAACTTGGGCGCGCCTGCAGCCTTCAAGT
ACTTCGACACCACCATAGACAGAAAGCGGTACACCTCTACAAAGGAGGTCCTGGACGCCACACTGATTCA
TCAGTCAATTACGGGGCTCTATGAAACAAGAATCGACCTCTCTCAGCTCGGTGGAGACAGCAGGGCTGAC
CCCAAGAAGAAGAGGAAGGTGTGAATCGATGGTACCTATGGGCACCAAAGAACCTGTAAACGTTATCTTT
TTAAATTGAATGTGCACAAATAAAAGTTTGGAAAAGAAAAAAAAAAAAAAAAAAAAAAAAAAAAAAAAAA
AAAAAAAAAAAAAAAAAAAAAAAAAAAAAAAAAAAAAAAAAAAAAAAAAAAAAAAAAAACCCTCGAGGTA
GCATGC
