>Addgene plasmid #51638 | pCAG-T3-hCasD10A-pA | addgene partial sequence | sequence record 80999 | pCAGGS5 5'-ggttcggcttctggcgtgtgacc-3'
TTCATGCCTTCTTCTTTTTCCTACAGCTCCTGGGCAACGTGCTGGTTATTGTGCTGTCTCATCATTTTGG
CAAAGAATTCGAAATTAACCCTCACTAAAGGGAACAAAAGCTGGAGCTCCACCGCGGTGGCGGCCGCTCT
AGCCCGGGCGGATCCACCATGGATTACAAGGATGACGACGATAAGATCATGGCCCCAAAGAAGAAGCGGA
AGGTCGGTATCCACGGAGTCCCAGCAGCCGACAAGAAGTACTCCATTGGGCTCGCCATCGGCACAAACAG
CGTCGGCTGGGCCGTCATTACGGACGAGTACAAGGTGCCGAGCAAAAAATTCAAAGTTCTGGGCAATACC
GATCGCCACAGCATAAAGAAGAACCTCATTGGCGCCCTCCTGTTCGACTCCGGGGAGACGGCCGAAGCCA
CGCGGCTCAAAAGAACAGCACGGCGCAGATATACCCGCAGAAAGAATCGGATCTGCTACCTGCAGGAGAT
CTTTAGTAATGAGATGGCTAAGGTGGATGACTCTTTCTTCCATAGGCTGGAGGAGTCCTTTTTGGTGGAG
GAGGATAAAAAGCACGAGCGCCACCCAATCTTTGGCAATATCGTGGACGAGGTGGCGTACCATGAAAAGT
ACCCAACCATATATCATCTGAGGAAGAAGCTTGTAGACAGTACTGATAAGGCTGACTTGCGGTTGATCTA
TCTCGCGCTGGCGCATATGATCAAATTTCGGGGACACTTCCTCATCGAGGGGGACCTGAACCCAGACAAC
AGCGATGTCGACAAACTCTTTATCCAACTGGTTCAGACTTACAATCAGCTTTTCGAAGAGAACCCGATCA
ACGCATCCGGAGTTGACGCCAAAGCAATCCTGAGCGCTAGGCTGTCCAAATCCC
