>Addgene plasmid #51638 | pCAG-T3-hCasD10A-pA | addgene partial sequence | sequence record 81001 | Bglob-pA-R 5'-ttttggcagagggaaaaaga-3'
GCCACACCAGCCACCACCTTCTGATAGGCAGCCTGCACCTGAGGAGTGAATTCCGTACACTTGCATGCTA
CCTCGAGTTTTTTTTTTTTTTTTTTTTTTTTTTTTTTTTTTTTTTTTTTTTTTTTTTTTTTTTTTTTTTT
TTTT
