[The description below was written by a language model from this plasmid's Addgene catalogue record.]
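Description:
pCAG-T3-hCasD10A-pA is a mammalian expression and CRISPR plasmid of about 9.3 kb built on the pCAGGS backbone. It is propagated in E. coli under ampicillin selection; the record does not state the origin of replication or copy number. Its payload is a roughly 4.2 kb synthetic, human codon-optimized Cas9 carrying the D10A substitution. This change inactivates the RuvC catalytic domain, so the enzyme cuts only one DNA strand and acts as a nickase. The coding sequence was taken from an earlier human-optimized Cas9 plasmid, and the mutation was introduced by PCR into the corresponding wild-type Cas9 version of this same vector. The protein carries an N-terminal FLAG epitope for detection and nuclear localization signals at both termini to direct it into the nucleus. The insert sits between two retained EcoRI sites.

The construct is designed for two modes of use. The strong, broadly active CAG promoter drives nickase expression directly after transfection into mammalian cells. Alternatively, a T3 promoter upstream of the coding sequence allows in vitro transcription of capped mRNA from linearized plasmid. The insert ends with a Tbpl1 3′UTR and an encoded 95-nucleotide polyA tail, so the transcripts can be microinjected into zygotes, embryos or oocytes without a separate polyadenylation step. The associated work used this nickase for offset nicking, in which paired guide RNAs direct nicks to opposite strands to create a double-strand break, as a route to generating genome-modified mice. No guide RNA cassette is recorded on this plasmid, so guides would have to be supplied separately.
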