Addgene plasmid #51638: pCAG-T3-hCasD10A-pA
Purpose: Expresses Cas9-nickase in mammalian cells and zygotes.
Depositing lab: Wataru Fujii. Depositing organization: The University of Tokyo. Publication: Efficient generation of genome-modified mice via offset-nicking by CRISPR/Cas system. Fujii W, Onuma A, Sugiura K, Naito K. Biochem Biophys Res Commun. 2014 Jan 31. pii: S0006-291X(14)00176-4. doi: 10.1016/j.bbrc.2014.01.141. PubMed 24491566.
Backbone
  Vector backbone: pCAGGS
  Total vector size (bp): 9293
  Vector type: Mammalian Expression, CRISPR
Growth in bacteria
  Bacterial resistance: Ampicillin, 100 μg/mL
  Growth temperature: 37°C
  Growth strain: DH5alpha
  Copy number: Unknown
Gene/Insert
  Gene/Insert name: Codon-optimized Cas9 D10A (alt names: hCas9 D10A; hCas9-nickase)
  Species: Synthetic
  Insert size (bp): 4218
  Promoter: CAG promoter
  Tag / fusion protein: FLAG (N terminal on insert); NLS (N terminal on insert); NLS (C terminal on insert); polyA (C terminal on insert)
  Cloning method: Restriction Enzyme; 5′ cloning site EcoRI (not destroyed); 3′ cloning site EcoRI (not destroyed)
  Sequencing primers: 5′ CGTCCCCTTCTCCCTCTC; 3′ ATTTTTGGCAGAGGGAAAAAG
Resource information
  A portion of this plasmid was derived from a plasmid made by: The human codon-optimized hCas9 insert in this vector was amplified from plasmid hCas9 (George Church; Addgene #41815) and D10A mutation was induced by PCR.
Terms and licenses: Academic/Nonprofit Terms; Industry Terms: Not Available to Industry
Depositor comments: This plasmid vector was constructed by mutation PCR of pCAG-T3-hCAS9-pA plasmid vector (Addgene plasmid 48625) using the primers (Forward primer, 5’-AGTACTCCATTGGGCTCGccATCGGCACAAAC, and Reverse primer, 5’-CGAGCCCAATGGAGTACTTCTTGTCGGCTGC). For the in vitro synthesis of CAS9 D10A mRNAs, the vector was linearized by SphI and in-vitro transcribed using T3-RNA-polymerase (Promega) in the presence of m7G(5′)ppp(5′)G to synthesize capped RNA. The Tbpl1 3′UTR 95 nucleotide polyA tail at the 3' end of the insert allows in vitro transcribed mRNA from this plasmid to be used directly for microinjection into animal embryos or oocytes without additional polyadenylation treatment. The CAG promoter in this plasmid also allows it to be used as a CAS9-expression vector.
How to cite: pCAG-T3-hCasD10A-pA was a gift from Wataru Fujii (Addgene plasmid # 51638 ; http://n2t.net/addgene:51638 ; RRID:Addgene_51638)
